Addgene plasmid #215980: AA122
Purpose: Fragmid fragment: (N' terminus) 4xVP16 transcritional activators
Depositing lab: John Doench. Depositing organization: Broad Institute. Publication: Modular vector assembly enables rapid assessment of emerging CRISPR technologies. McGee AV, Liu YV, Griffith AL, Szegletes ZM, Wen B, Kraus C, Miller NW, Steger RJ, Escude Velasco B, Bosch JA, Zirin JD, Viswanatha R, Sontheimer EJ, Goodale A, Greene MA, Green TM, Doench JG. Cell Genom. 2024 Mar 13;4(3):100519. doi: 10.1016/j.xgen.2024.100519. PubMed 38484704.
Backbone
  Vector backbone: pUC57-Kan
  Vector type: Fragment
Growth in bacteria
  Bacterial resistance: Kanamycin, 50 μg/mL
  Growth temperature: 37°C
  Growth strain: DH5alpha
  Copy number: Unknown
Gene/Insert
  Gene/Insert name: Start; VP64_v1.1; Linker_v3.1; SV40NLS_v1.6
  Species: Other
  Cloning method: Unknown
Resource information
  A portion of this plasmid was derived from a plasmid made by: Genscript ID: U6717GF300-23
Terms and licenses: Academic/Nonprofit Terms; Industry Terms: Not Available to Industry
Depositor comments: Please visit https://www.biorxiv.org/content/10.1101/2023.10.25.564061v1 for bioRxiv preprint.
How to cite: AA122 was a gift from John Doench (Addgene plasmid # 215980 ; http://n2t.net/addgene:215980 ; RRID:Addgene_215980)
