[The description below was written by a language model from this plasmid's Addgene catalogue record and pLannotate feature annotations shown in this document.]
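Description:
AA122 is a "Fragmid" fragment plasmid: a small (about 3 kb) donor construct in the pUC57-Kan cloning backbone that stores one modular part for assembly into larger CRISPR expression vectors, rather than being an expression vector in its own right. It is propagated in E. coli using the high-copy ColE1/pUC-type origin and selected with kanamycin through the aph(3')-Ia (KanR) gene. The remaining annotated backbone elements are typical pUC remnants: fragments of lacZα and lacI, the lac promoter, operator and CAP binding site, a partial bom region and a partial rop sequence. None of these is part of the intended payload.

The insert is an N-terminal module composed of a start codon, VP64 (four tandem copies of the minimal herpes simplex virus VP16 transactivation domain), a linker and an SV40 large T antigen nuclear localization signal. The automated annotation picks up only a short stretch of the activator, labelled as a VP48 fragment, plus the SV40 NLS downstream. This is consistent with the repetitive VP16-derived sequence named in the catalogue entry, but the linker and start codon are not separately annotated. No eukaryotic promoter, terminator or downstream coding partner is present in the fragment, since these would be supplied by other modules during assembly.

Placed at the amino terminus of a protein encoded by a subsequent fragment, the module would add a nuclear-targeted transcriptional activation domain. The record does not specify the fusion partner, the assembly sites or the cloning method, though the associated work concerns modular vector assembly for evaluating CRISPR technologies.
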