Features (pLannotate 1.2.2; 11 found; start..end, strand, type, name):
    137..236     +  misc_feature   bom (fragment): basis of mobility region from pBR322
    242..399     -  CDS            lacZα (fragment): LacZα fragment of β-galactosidase; lacZ fragment
    573..602     +  CDS            VP48 (fragment): 3 tandem repeats of the minimal activation domain of herpes simplex virus VP16 (Cheng et al., 2013)
    843..863     +  CDS            SV40 NLS: nuclear localization signal of SV40 (simian virus 40) large T antigen
    958..974     -  protein_bind   lac operator: The lac repressor binds to the lac operator to inhibit transcription in E. coli. This inhibition can be relieved by adding lactose or isopropyl-β-D-thiogalactopyranoside (IPTG). lac repressor encoded by lacI
    982..1012    -  promoter       lac promoter: promoter for the E. coli lac operon
   1027..1048    -  protein_bind   CAP binding site: CAP binding activates transcription in the presence of cAMP. E. coli catabolite activator protein
   1061..1153    -  CDS            lacI (fragment): lac repressor; lacI; The lac repressor binds to the lac operator to inhibit transcription in E. coli. This inhibition can be relieved by adding lactose or isopropyl-β-D-thiogalactopyranoside (IPTG).
   1336..1924    -  rep_origin     ori: high-copy-number ColE1/pMB1/pBR322/pUC origin of replication
   2102..2911    -  CDS            KanR: aminoglycoside phosphotransferase; aph(3')-Ia; confers resistance to kanamycin in bacteria or G418 (Geneticin®) in eukaryotes
   3018..35      +  CDS            rop (fragment) (across the origin): Rop protein, which maintains plasmids at low copy number; rop
>Addgene plasmid #215980 | AA122 | addgene full sequence | sequence record 431436 | Addgene NGS Result
TCGCGCGTTTCGGTGATGACGGTGAAAACCTCTGACACATGCAGCTCCCGGAGACGGTCACAGCTTGTCT
GTAAGCGGATGCCGGGAGCAGACAAGCCCGTCAGGGCGCGTCAGCGGGTGTTGGCGGGTGTCGGGGCTGG
CTTAACTATGCGGCATCAGAGCAGATTGTACTGAGAGTGCACCATATGCGGTGTGAAATACCGCACAGAT
GCGTAAGGAGAAAATACCGCATCAGGCGCCATTCGCCATTCAGGCTGCGCAACTGTTGGGAAGGGCGATC
GGTGCGGGCCTCTTCGCTATTACGCCAGCTGGCGAAAGGGGGATGTGCTGCAAGGCGATTAAGTTGGGTA
ACGCCAGGGTTTTCCCAGTCACGACGTTGTAAAACGACGGCCAGAGAATTCGAGCTCGGTACCTCGCGAA
TACATCTAGATGAAGACGTAGGAGCCACCATGGCCGACGCCCTGGACGACTTCGACCTCGATATGCTGGG
CAGCGACGCTCTGGATGATTTCGACCTGGACATGCTGGGAAGCGACGCCCTGGATGACTTCGACCTCGAT
ATGCTGGGCAGCGACGCTCTTGACGATTTTGACCTCGACATGGGAGGGCCGAGCTCTGGCGCACCCCCAC
CAAGTGGAGGGTCTCCTGCCGGGTCCCCAACATCTACTGAAGAAGGCACCAGCGAATCCGCAACGCCCGA
GTCAGGCCCTGGTACCTCCACAGAACCATCTGAAGGTAGTGCGCCTGGTTCCCCAGCTGGAAGCCCTACT
TCCACCGAAGAAGGCACGTCAACCGAACCAAGTGAAGGATCTGCCCCTGGGACCAGCACTGAACCATCTG
AGCCAAAAAAGAAGAGAAAGGTAGGCAGCAGTCTTCATCGGATCCCGGGCCCGTCGACTGCAGAGGCCTG
CATGCAAGCTTGGTGTAATCATGGTCATAGCTGTTTCCTGTGTGAAATTGTTATCCGCTCACAATTCCAC
ACAACATACGAGCCGGAAGCATAAAGTGTAAAGCCTGGGGTGCCTAATGAGTGAGCTAACTCACATTAAT
TGCGTTGCGCTCACTGCCCGCTTTCCAGTCGGGAAACCTGTCGTGCCAGCTGCATTAATGAATCGGCCAA
CGCGCGGGGAGAGGCGGTTTGCGTATTGGGCGCTCTTCCGCTTCCTCGCTCACTGACTCGCTGCGCTCGG
TCGTTCGGCTGCGGCGAGCGGTATCAGCTCACTCAAAGGCGGTAATACGGTTATCCACAGAATCAGGGGA
TAACGCAGGAAAGAACATGTGAGCAAAAGGCCAGCAAAAGGCCAGGAACCGTAAAAAGGCCGCGTTGCTG
GCGTTTTTCCATAGGCTCCGCCCCCCTGACGAGCATCACAAAAATCGACGCTCAAGTCAGAGGTGGCGAA
ACCCGACAGGACTATAAAGATACCAGGCGTTTCCCCCTGGAAGCTCCCTCGTGCGCTCTCCTGTTCCGAC
CCTGCCGCTTACCGGATACCTGTCCGCCTTTCTCCCTTCGGGAAGCGTGGCGCTTTCTCATAGCTCACGC
TGTAGGTATCTCAGTTCGGTGTAGGTCGTTCGCTCCAAGCTGGGCTGTGTGCACGAACCCCCCGTTCAGC
CCGACCGCTGCGCCTTATCCGGTAACTATCGTCTTGAGTCCAACCCGGTAAGACACGACTTATCGCCACT
GGCAGCAGCCACTGGTAACAGGATTAGCAGAGCGAGGTATGTAGGCGGTGCTACAGAGTTCTTGAAGTGG
TGGCCTAACTACGGCTACACTAGAAGAACAGTATTTGGTATCTGCGCTCTGCTGAAGCCAGTTACCTTCG
GAAAAAGAGTTGGTAGCTCTTGATCCGGCAAACAAACCACCGCTGGTAGCGGTGGTTTTTTTGTTTGCAA
GCAGCAGATTACGCGCAGAAAAAAAGGATCTCAAGAAGATCCTTTGATCTTTTCTACGGGGTCTGACGCT
CAGTGGAACGAAAACTCACGTTAAGGGATTTTGGTCATGAGATTATCAAAAAGGATCTTCACCTAGATCC
TTTTAAATTAAAAATGAAGTTTTAAATCAAGCCCAATCTGAATAATGTTACAACCAATTAACCAATTCTG
ATTAGAAAAACTCATCGAGCATCAAATGAAACTGCAATTTATTCATATCAGGATTATCAATACCATATTT
TTGAAAAAGCCGTTTCTGTAATGAAGGAGAAAACTCACCGAGGCAGTTCCATAGGATGGCAAGATCCTGG
TATCGGTCTGCGATTCCGACTCGTCCAACATCAATACAACCTATTAATTTCCCCTCGTCAAAAATAAGGT
TATCAAGTGAGAAATCACCATGAGTGACGACTGAATCCGGTGAGAATGGCAAAAGTTTATGCATTTCTTT
CCAGACTTGTTCAACAGGCCAGCCATTACGCTCGTCATCAAAATCACTCGCATCAACCAAACCGTTATTC
ATTCGTGATTGCGCCTGAGCGAGACGAAATACGCGATCGCTGTTAAAAGGACAATTACAAACAGGAATCG
AATGCAACCGGCGCAGGAACACTGCCAGCGCATCAACAATATTTTCACCTGAATCAGGATATTCTTCTAA
TACCTGGAATGCTGTTTTTCCGGGGATCGCAGTGGTGAGTAACCATGCATCATCAGGAGTACGGATAAAA
TGCTTGATGGTCGGAAGAGGCATAAATTCCGTCAGCCAGTTTAGTCTGACCATCTCATCTGTAACATCAT
TGGCAACGCTACCTTTGCCATGTTTCAGAAACAACTCTGGCGCATCGGGCTTCCCATACAAGCGATAGAT
TGTCGCACCTGATTGCCCGACATTATCGCGAGCCCATTTATACCCATATAAATCAGCATCCATGTTGGAA
TTTAATCGCGGCCTCGACGTTTCCCGTTGAATATGGCTCATAACACCCCTTGTATTACTGTTTATGTAAG
CAGACAGTTTTATTGTTCATGATGATATATTTTTATCTTGTGCAATGTAACATCAGAGATTTTGAGACAC
GGGCCAGAGCTGCA
